>Addgene plasmid #68683 | pMpGWB418 | depositor full sequence | sequence record 121813 | pMpGWB418 sequence 12769 bps
TTTCACGCCCTTTTAAATATCCGATTATTCTAATAAACGCTCTTTTCTCTTAGGTTTACCCGCCAATATA
TCCTGTCAAACACTGATAGTTTAAACTGAAGGCGGGAAACGACAATCTGATCCAAGCTCAAGCTGCTCTA
GCATTCGCCATTCAGGCTGCGCAACTGTTGGGAAGGGCGATCGGTGCGGGCCTCTTCGCTATTACGCCAG
CTGGCGAAAGGGGGATGTGCTGCAAGGCGATTAAGTTGGGTAACGCCAGGGTTTTCCCAGTCACGACGTT
GTAAAACGACGGCCAGTGCCAAGCTTGGCCCGGGCAAATGAGTCACACACATTGTTGAGAGACATATCAA
AATAACTCAATTGTAAGGTAAGTTGATAGATTTCCCAGTTAAATGCATTATTTTAACAATATTTGTATCT
CAAATTTTCAAAATCATATCAAATTTGCAGATCTTGATGATGATTCACAACTCTGTCTTCGATTTTTGAT
TGTTAACGGGTATCGATATTTGGGTAACTTAAAAAGAATTTGCTAAAGATCTTAAAAAACAGATTAAAAA
AACCTTTCAAAATAGCTAATCCTTTAAATCCGTTTCACAATATAATGCTCATTGATGATAATCGAAAAGA
TTCCATTTTAAAGTGCATATAAATTGCTTAATTATCTCTTTCTGTCTCGTAATATTTTGTTCTCTCCTAT
TGGATCGGACCCGCATCTTCTCGATCAGTTCACTATACTAATATTTGGTCAACTTCAAGAGAGATTAGAA
CTTCGTTCTCCAAAGTGTAAAGGCCGACAAGCAGAAAAGGAAACTTCAATCAGAAGCCTTCTAGGTTTTC
CCGCGTCCCAAAAAGCGAAGGGAGGACGGGGAGGACGGTGAGGCCAGAAGAAGAAAGCAACAGTAAAATC
TCATGTGATTGCGTGCATGTCATGGATCTATGGGATGCTAGTCCACCGTTTGGAAGTATGTGCAGAAGGA
GAAAGGCGCGGGAGGCCAAAAGCGACTTCGGCCACCTCTCTACTTTCTAGAAAGTTTGCTCGCAGCTTGT
AATAAGCGCGGAAAAGGTACTCGAAAAACCGGAGCAATCGGTGTGGTATCAGCAGTCGGGTTCGCTAAAC
CTACGTCTTCTTATTTTGGAATGTTAAATTGAAAGGGCGTGCCGGCCCTAAGCACGGACGATGTGACAGA
CGGAGGAGTGTGAGCAATTCGGATGACGATGCTGGCCGGCAGTCACGACAAAGAGTCCGAAGGGGCATGG
ACAGGGCAATATATAAATGGAAAAGAGGCTTTGAATATTCCTAACCCTTCGTCGTCGGCCTCCCAACTTG
CCCTCGCATGCTGAATTGGCCGCCTATCTGCGAATGGCCGGCCGCCGACCCTAAGTCGCAATAACTTGAA
CGGAGCCGATGCAAAGTCCTTATCGAACGCTCGTTATTATAAACGGGGCAGACCTAGGTATTTAATTATA
TCAAAACCCTCCGCAATTTCGCTAATCATTCCCTAATTTCTTCTACTTTGGCGTCTAGTGCTGTGGTCGC
GCTTGCTCTCAAAGCTCGCTGGGAGGCAGTGGAGCGTCTGGCTTAAAATCGATCGCCGCAACCCTAGAGT
TCCTTTCACTTCTTTCTCTCTTGCGTGGAGAGCATCGACATCGAAGAGCTGCATCTTGTCTTCTGGTATG
CGCCTTGTGCCCTCGTCTCTGTACGTCGTTACGATTGCTCGATATTGTGATTGTCTAGACCTGAAACCCG
ACTGGAGCTTTTACGTGGTGTCGATTGGGGCCTCGAGCGAGTGATTTTTTAGGTTCGTTTTAGCCAAGTA
CATCCCACTTTGGTCAGTCCTGTTATCTCGGTAAGGTGTTCAGTTCGGTCTCTGGTGCGGAGGTGCCTCG
TAAGTTTCCTGCATGATAGATTTGTCTATCCTTGACTTGAAGAGGAGTCGAAGGTCAGCGAGGTTGGCTG
TGTGCTATGGACGTCGGTGCTCCTTGGTTCCGTGCTTCTATGGGTGTTGCCTCAACAGTATTGATGTGCC
TGCAGAAAGGTTGACTAGAGTTATCAACAAGTTTGTACAAAAAAGCTGAACGAGAAACGTAAAATGATAT
AAATATCAATATATTAAATTAGATTTTGCATAAAAAACAGACTACATAATACTGTAAAACACAACATATC
CAGTCACTATGGCGGCCCCTCGAGGGGCCGCATTAGGCACCCCAGGCTTTACACTTTATGCTTCCGGCTC
GTATAATGTGTGGATTTTGAGTTAGGATCCGGCGAGATTTTCAGGAGCTAAGGAAGCTAAAATGGAGAAA
AAAATCACTGGATATACCACCGTTGATATATCCCAATGGCATCGTAAAGAACATTTTGAGGCATTTCAGT
CAGTTGCTCAATGTACCTATAACCAGACCGTTCAGCTGGATATTACGGCCTTTTTAAAGACCGTAAAGAA
AAATAAGCACAAGTTTTATCCGGCCTTTATTCACATTCTTGCCCGCCTGATGAATGCTCATCCGGAATTC
CGTATGGCAATGAAAGACGGTGAGCTGGTGATATGGGATAGTGTTCACCCTTGTTACACCGTTTTCCATG
AGCAAACTGAAACGTTTTCATCGCTCTGGAGTGAATACCACGACGATTTCCGGCAGTTTCTACACATATA
TTCGCAAGATGTGGCGTGTTACGGTGAAAACCTGGCCTATTTCCCTAAAGGGTTTATTGAGAATATGTTT
TTCGTCTCAGCCAATCCCTGGGTGAGTTTCACCAGTTTTGATTTAAACGTGGCCAATATGGACAACTTCT
TCGCCCCCGTTTTCACCATGGGCAAATATTATACGCAAGGCGACAAGGTGCTGATGCCGCTGGCGATTCA
GGTTCATCATGCCGTCTGTGATGGCTTCCATGTCGGCAGAATGCTTAATGAATTACAACAGTACTGCGAT
GAGTGGCAGGGCGGGGCGTAAAGATCTGGATCCGGCTTACTAAAAGCCAGATAACAGTATGCGTATTTGC
GCGCTGATTTTTGCGGTATAAGAATATATACTGATATGTATACCCGAAGTATGTCAAAAAGAGGTGTGCT
ATGAAGCAGCGTATTACAGTGACAGTTGACAGCGACAGCTATCAGTTGCTCAAGGCATATATGATGTCAA
TATCTCCGGTCTGGTAAGCACAACCATGCAGAATGAAGCCCGTCGTCTGCGTGCCGAACGCTGGAAAGCG
GAAAATCAGGAAGGGATGGCTGAGGTCGCCCGGTTTATTGAAATGAACGGCTCTTTTGCTGACGAGAACA
GGGACTGGTGAAATGCAGTTTAAGGTTTACACCTATAAAAGAGAGAGCCGTTATCGTCTGTTTGTGGATG
TACAGAGTGATATTATTGACACGCCCGGGCGACGGATGGTGATCCCCCTGGCCAGTGCACGTCTGCTGTC
AGATAAAGTCTCCCGTGAACTTTACCCGGTGGTGCATATCGGGGATGAAAGCTGGCGCATGATGACCACC
GATATGGCCAGTGTGCCGGTCTCCGTTATCGGGGAAGAAGTGGCTGATCTCAGCCACCGCGAAAATGACA
TCAAAAACGCCATTAACCTGATGTTCTGGGGAATATAAATGTCAGGCTCCCTTATACACAGCCAGTCTGC
AGGTCGACCATAGTGACTGGATATGTTGTGTTTTACAGTATTATGTAGTCTGTTTTTTATGCAAAATCTA
ATTTAATATATTGATATTTATATCATTTTACGTTTCTCGTTCAGCTTTCTTGTACAAAGTGGTTGATAAC
AGCTTGGATTTGGATTTGGAGTTGCGCTTGGGATTCGCCTAGGCTTAGAGCTCGAATTTCCCCGATCGTT
CAAACATTTGGCAATAAAGTTTCTTAAGATTGAATCCTGTTGCCGGTCTTGCGATGATTATCATATAATT
TCTGTTGAATTACGTTAAGCATGTAATAATTAACATGTAATGCATGACGTTATTTATGAGATGGGTTTTT
ATGATTAGAGTCCCGCAATTATACATTTAATACGCGATAGAAAACAAAATATAGCGCGCAAACTAGGATA
AATTATCGCGCGCGGTGTCATCTATGTTACTAGATCGGGAATTGGTTCCGGAACCAATTCGTAATCATGG
TCATAGCTGTTTCCTGTGTGAAATTGTTATCCGCTCACAATTCCACACAACATACGAGCCGGAAGCATAA
AGTGTAAAGCCTGGGGTGCCTAATGAGTGAGCTAACTCACATTAGGCTGAATTAGGCGCGCCTATTTCTG
AATTCAACACATTGCGGACGTTTTTAATGTACTGAATTAACGCCGAATTAATTCGGGGGATCTGGATTTT
AGTACTGGATTTTGGTTTTAGGAATTAGAAATTTTATTGATAGAAGTATTTTACAAATACAAATACATAC
TAAGGGTTTCTTATATGCTCAACACATGAGCGAAACCCTATAGGAACCCTAATTCCCTTATCTGGGAACT
ACTCACACATTATTATGGAGAAACTCGAGCTTGTCGATCGACTCTAGCTAGAGGATCGATCCGAACCCCA
GAGTCCCGCTCAGAAGAACTCGTCAAGAAGGCGATAGAAGGCGATGCGCTGCGAATCGGGAGCGGCGATA
CCGTAAAGCACGAGGAAGCGGTCAGCCCATTCGCCGCCAAGCTCTTCAGCAATATCACGGGTAGCCAACG
CTATGTCCTGATAGCGGTCCGCCACACCCAGCCGGCCACAGTCGATGAATCCAGAAAAGCGGCCATTTTC
CACCATGATATTCGGCAAGCAGGCATCGCCATGTGTCACGACGAGATCCTCGCCGTCGGGCATGCGCGCC
TTGAGCCTGGCGAACAGTTCGGCTGGCGCGAGCCCCTGATGCTCTTCGTCCAGATCATCCTGATCGACAA
GACCGGCTTCCATCCGAGTACGTGCTCGCTCGATGCGATGTTTCGCTTGGTGGTCGAATGGGCAGGTAGC
CGGATCAAGCGTATGCAGCCGCCGCATTGCATCAGCCATGATGGATACTTTCTCGGCAGGAGCAAGGTGA
GATGACAGGAGATCCTGCCCCGGCACTTCGCCCAATAGCAGCCAGTCCCTTCCCGCTTCAGTGACAACGT
CGAGCACAGCTGCGCAAGGAACGCCCGTCGTGGCCAGCCACGATAGCCGCGCTGCCTCGTCCTGGAGTTC
ATTCAGGGCACCGGACAGGTCGGTCTTGACAAAAAGAACCGGGCGCCCCTGCGCTGACAGCCGGAACACG
GCGGCATCAGAGCAGCCGATTGTCTGTTGTGCCCAGTCATAGCCGAATAGCCTCTCCACCCAAGCGGCCG
GAGAACCTGCGTGCAATCCATCTTGTTCAATCCCCATGGTCGATCGACAGATCTGCGAAAGCTCGAGAGA
GATAGATTTGTAGAGAGAGACTGGTGATTTCAGCGTGTCCTCTCCAAATGAAATGAACTTCCTTATATAG
AGGAAGGGTCTTGCGAAGGATAGTGGGATTGTGCGTCATCCCTTACGTCAGTGGAGATATCACATCAATC
CACTTGCTTTGAAGACGTGGTTGGAACGTCTTCTTTTTCCACGATGCTCCTCGTGGGTGGGGGTCCATCT
TTGGGACCACTGTCGGCAGAGGCATCTTGAACGATAGCCTTTCCTTTATCGCAATGATGGCATTTGTAGG
TGCCACCTTCCTTTTCTACTGTCCTTTTGATGAAGTGACAGATAGCTGGGCAATGGAATCCGAGGAGGTT
TCCCGATATTACCCTTTGTTGAAAAGTCTCAATAGCCCTTTGGTCTTCTGAGACTGTATCTTTGATATTC
TTGGAGTAGACGAGAGTGTCGTGCTCCACCATGTTCACATCAATCCACTTGCTTTGAAGACGTGGTTGGA
ACGTCTTCTTTTTCCACGATGCTCCTCGTGGGTGGGGGTCCATCTTTGGGACCACTGTCGGCAGAGGCAT
CTTGAACGATAGCCTTTCCTTTATCGCAATGATGGCATTTGTAGGTGCCACCTTCCTTTTCTACTGTCCT
TTTGATGAAGTGACAGATAGCTGGGCAATGGAATCCGAGGAGGTTTCCCGATATTACCCTTTGTTGAAAA
GTCTCAATAGCCCTTTGGTCTTCTGAGACTGTATCTTTGATATTCTTGGAGTAGACGAGAGTGTCGTGCT
CCACCATGTTGGCAAGCTGCTCTAGCCAATACGCAAACCGAATTCAGAAATAAATTCAGCCTAATTCGGC
GTTAATTCAGTACATTAAAAACGTCCGCAATGTGTTATTAAGTTGTCTAAGCGTCAATTTGTTTACACCA
CAATATATCCTGCCACCAGCCAGCCAACAGCTCCCCGACCGGCAGCTCGGCACAAAATCACCACTCGATA
CAGGCAGCCCATCAGTCCGGGACGGCGTCAGCGGGAGAGCCGTTGTAAGGCGGCAGACTTTGCTCATGTT
ACCGATGCTATTCGGAAGAACGGCAACTAAGCTGCCGGGTTTGAAACACGGATGATCTCGCGGAGGGTAG
CATGTTGATTGTAACGATGACAGAGCGTTGCTGCCTGTGATCAATTCGGGCACGAACCCAGTGGACATAA
GCCTGTTCGGTTCGTAAGCTGTAATGCAAGTAGCGTATGCGCTCACGCAACTGGTCCAGAACCTTGACCG
AACGCAGCGGTGGTAACGGCGCAGTGGCGGTTTTCATGGCTTGTTATGACTGTTTTTTTGGGGTACAGTC
TATGCCTCGGGCATCCAAGCAGCAAGCGCGTTACGCCGTGGGTCGATGTTTGATGTTATGGAGCAGCAAC
GATGTTACGCAGCAGGGCAGTCGCCCTAAAACAAAGTTAAACATCATGGGGGAAGCGGTGATCGCCGAAG
TATCGACTCAACTATCAGAGGTAGTTGGCGTCATCGAGCGCCATCTCGAACCGACGTTGCTGGCCGTACA
TTTGTACGGCTCCGCAGTGGATGGCGGCCTGAAGCCACACAGTGATATTGATTTGCTGGTTACGGTGACC
GTAAGGCTTGATGAAACAACGCGGCGAGCTTTGATCAACGACCTTTTGGAAACTTCGGCTTCCCCTGGAG
AGAGCGAGATTCTCCGCGCTGTAGAAGTCACCATTGTTGTGCACGACGACATCATTCCGTGGCGTTATCC
AGCTAAGCGCGAACTGCAATTTGGAGAATGGCAGCGCAATGACATTCTTGCAGGTATCTTCGAGCCAGCC
ACGATCGACATTGATCTGGCTATCTTGCTGACAAAAGCAAGAGAACATAGCGTTGCCTTGGTAGGTCCAG
CGGCGGAGGAACTCTTTGATCCGGTTCCTGAACAGGATCTATTTGAGGCGCTAAATGAAACCTTAACGCT
ATGGAACTCGCCGCCCGACTGGGCTGGCGATGAGCGAAATGTAGTGCTTACGTTGTCCCGCATTTGGTAC
AGCGCAGTAACCGGCAAAATCGCGCCGAAGGATGTCGCTGCCGACTGGGCAATGGAGCGCCTGCCGGCCC
AGTATCAGCCCGTCATACTTGAAGCTAGACAGGCTTATCTTGGACAAGAAGAAGATCGCTTGGCCTCGCG
CGCAGATCAGTTGGAAGAATTTGTCCACTACGTGAAAGGCGAGATCACCAAGGTAGTCGGCAAATAATGT
CTAGCTAGAAATTCGTTCAAGCCGACGCCGCTTCGCGGCGCGGCTTAACTCAAGCGTTAGATGCACTAAG
CACATAATTGCTCACAGCCAAACTATCAGGTCAAGTCTGCTTTTATTATTTTTAAGCGTGCATAATAAGC
CCTACACAAATTGGGAGATATATCATGCATGACCAAAATCCCTTAACGTGAGTTTTCGTTCCACTGAGCG
TCAGACCCCGTAGAAAAGATCAAAGGATCTTCTTGAGATCCTTTTTTTCTGCGCGTAATCTGCTGCTTGC
AAACAAAAAAACCACCGCTACCAGCGGTGGTTTGTTTGCCGGATCAAGAGCTACCAACTCTTTTTCCGAA
GGTAACTGGCTTCAGCAGAGCGCAGATACCAAATACTGTCCTTCTAGTGTAGCCGTAGTTAGGCCACCAC
TTCAAGAACTCTGTAGCACCGCCTACATACCTCGCTCTGCTAATCCTGTTACCAGTGGCTGCTGCCAGTG
GCGATAAGTCGTGTCTTACCGGGTTGGACTCAAGACGATAGTTACCGGATAAGGCGCAGCGGTCGGGCTG
AACGGGGGGTTCGTGCACACAGCCCAGCTTGGAGCGAACGACCTACACCGAACTGAGATACCTACAGCGT
GAGCTATGAGAAAGCGCCACGCTTCCCGAAGGGAGAAAGGCGGACAGGTATCCGGTAAGCGGCAGGGTCG
GAACAGGAGAGCGCACGAGGGAGCTTCCAGGGGGAAACGCCTGGTATCTTTATAGTCCTGTCGGGTTTCG
CCACCTCTGACTTGAGCGTCGATTTTTGTGATGCTCGTCAGGGGGGCGGAGCCTATGGAAAAACGCCAGC
AACGCGGCCTTTTTACGGTTCCTGGCCTTTTGCTGGCCTTTTGCTCACATGTTCTTTCCTGCGTTATCCC
CTGATTCTGTGGATAACCGTATTACCGCCTTTGAGTGAGCTGATACCGCTCGCCGCAGCCGAACGACCGA
GCGCAGCGAGTCAGTGAGCGAGGAAGCGGAAGAGCGCCTGATGCGGTATTTTCTCCTTACGCATCTGTGC
GGTATTTCACACCGCATATGGTGCACTCTCAGTACAATCTGCTCTGATGCCGCATAGTTAAGCCAGTATA
CACTCCGCTATCGCTACGTGACTGGGTCATGGCTGCGCCCCGACACCCGCCAACACCCGCTGACGCGCCC
TGACGGGCTTGTCTGCTCCCGGCATCCGCTTACAGACAAGCTGTGACCGTCTCCGGGAGCTGCATGTGTC
AGAGGTTTTCACCGTCATCACCGAAACGCGCGAGGCAGGGTGCCTTGATGTGGGCGCCGGCGGTCGAGTG
GCGACGGCGCGGCTTGTCCGCGCCCTGGTAGATTGCCTGGCCGTAGGCCAGCCATTTTTGAGCGGCCAGC
GGCCGCGATAGGCCGACGCGAAGCGGCGGGGCGTAGGGAGCGCAGCGACCGAAGGGTAGGCGCTTTTTGC
AGCTCTTCGGCTGTGCGCTGGCCAGACAGTTATGCACAGGCCAGGCGGGTTTTAAGAGTTTTAATAAGTT
TTAAAGAGTTTTAGGCGGAAAAATCGCCTTTTTTCTCTTTTATATCAGTCACTTACATGTGTGACCGGTT
CCCAATGTACGGCTTTGGGTTCCCAATGTACGGGTTCCGGTTCCCAATGTACGGCTTTGGGTTCCCAATG
TACGTGCTATCCACAGGAAAGAGACCTTTTCGACCTTTTTCCCCTGCTAGGGCAATTTGCCCTAGCATCT
GCTCCGTACATTAGGAACCGGCGGATGCTTCGCCCTCGATCAGGTTGCGGTAGCGCATGACTAGGATCGG
GCCAGCCTGCCCCGCCTCCTCCTTCAAATCGTACTCCGGCAGGTCATTTGACCCGATCAGCTTGCGCACG
GTGAAACAGAACTTCTTGAACTCTCCGGCGCTGCCACTGCGTTCGTAGATCGTCTTGAACAACCATCTGG
CTTCTGCCTTGCCTGCGGCGCGGCGTGCCAGGCGGTAGAGAAAACGGCCGATGCCGGGATCGATCAAAAA
GTAATCGGGGTGAACCGTCAGCACGTCCGGGTTCTTGCCTTCTGTGATCTCGCGGTACATCCAATCAGCT
AGCTCGATCTCGATGTACTCCGGCCGCCCGGTTTCGCTCTTTACGATCTTGTAGCGGCTAATCAAGGCTT
CACCCTCGGATACCGTCACCAGGCGGCCGTTCTTGGCCTTCTTCGTACGCTGCATGGCAACGTGCGTGGT
GTTTAACCGAATGCAGGTTTCTACCAGGTCGTCTTTCTGCTTTCCGCCATCGGCTCGCCGGCAGAACTTG
AGTACGTCCGCAACGTGTGGACGGAACACGCGGCCGGGCTTGTCTCCCTTCCCTTCCCGGTATCGGTTCA
TGGATTCGGTTAGATGGGAAACCGCCATCAGTACCAGGTCGTAATCCCACACACTGGCCATGCCGGCCGG
CCCTGCGGAAACCTCTACGTGCCCGTCTGGAAGCTCGTAGCGGATCACCTCGCCAGCTCGTCGGTCACGC
TTCGACAGACGGAAAACGGCCACGTCCATGATGCTGCGACTATCGCGGGTGCCCACGTCATAGAGCATCG
GAACGAAAAAATCTGGTTGCTCGTCGCCCTTGGGCGGCTTCCTAATCGACGGCGCACCGGCTGCCGGCGG
TTGCCGGGATTCTTTGCGGATTCGATCAGCGGCCGCTTGCCACGATTCACCGGGGCGTGCTTCTGCCTCG
ATGCGTTGCCGCTGGGCGGCCTGCGCGGCCTTCAACTTCTCCACCAGGTCATCACCCAGCGCCGCGCCGA
TTTGTACCGGGCCGGATGGTTTGCGACCGCTCACGCCGATTCCTCGGGCTTGGGGGTTCCAGTGCCATTG
CAGGGCCGGCAGACAACCCAGCCGCTTACGCCTGGCCAACCGCCCGTTCCTCCACACATGGGGCATTCCA
CGGCGTCGGTGCCTGGTTGTTCTTGATTTTCCATGCCGCCTCCTTTAGCCGCTAAAATTCATCTACTCAT
TTATTCATTTGCTCATTTACTCTGGTAGCTGCGCGATGTATTCAGATAGCAGCTCGGTAATGGTCTTGCC
TTGGCGTACCGCGTACATCTTCAGCTTGGTGTGATCCTCCGCCGGCAACTGAAAGTTGACCCGCTTCATG
GCTGGCGTGTCTGCCAGGCTGGCCAACGTTGCAGCCTTGCTGCTGCGTGCGCTCGGACGGCCGGCACTTA
GCGTGTTTGTGCTTTTGCTCATTTTCTCTTTACCTCATTAACTCAAATGAGTTTTGATTTAATTTCAGCG
GCCAGCGCCTGGACCTCGCGGGCAGCGTCGCCCTCGGGTTCTGATTCAAGAACGGTTGTGCCGGCGGCGG
CAGTGCCTGGGTAGCTCACGCGCTGCGTGATACGGGACTCAAGAATGGGCAGCTCGTACCCGGCCAGCGC
CTCGGCAACCTCACCGCCGATGCGCGTGCCTTTGATCGCCCGCGACACGACAAAGGCCGCTTGTAGCCTT
CCATCCGTGACCTCAATGCGCTGCTTAACCAGCTCCACCAGGTCGGCGGTGGCCCATATGTCGTAAGGGC
TTGGCTGCACCGGAATCAGCACGAAGTCGGCTGCCTTGATCGCGGACACAGCCAAGTCCGCCGCCTGGGG
CGCTCCGTCGATCACTACGAAGTCGCGCCGGCCGATGGCCTTCACGTCGCGGTCAATCGTCGGGCGGTCG
ATGCCGACAACGGTTAGCGGTTGATCTTCCCGCACGGCCGCCCAATCGCGGGCACTGCCCTGGGGATCGG
AATCGACTAACAGAACATCGGCCCCGGCGAGTTGCAGGGCGCGGGCTAGATGGGTTGCGATGGTCGTCTT
GCCTGACCCGCCTTTCTGGTTAAGTACAGCGATAACCTTCATGCGTTCCCCTTGCGTATTTGTTTATTTA
CTCATCGCATCATATACGCAGCGACCGCATGACGCAAGCTGTTTTACTCAAATACACATCACCTTTTTAG
ACGGCGGCGCTCGGTTTCTTCAGCGGCCAAGCTGGCCGGCCAGGCCGCCAGCTTGGCATCAGACAAACCG
GCCAGGATTTCATGCAGCCGCACGGTTGAGACGTGCGCGGGCGGCTCGAACACGTACCCGGCCGCGATCA
TCTCCGCCTCGATCTCTTCGGTAATGAAAAACGGTTCGTCCTGGCCGTCCTGGTGCGGTTTCATGCTTGT
TCCTCTTGGCGTTCATTCTCGGCGGCCGCCAGGGCGTCGGCCTCGGTCAATGCGTCCTCACGGAAGGCAC
CGCGCCGCCTGGCCTCGGTGGGCGTCACTTCCTCGCTGCGCTCAAGTGCGCGGTACAGGGTCGAGCGATG
CACGCCAAGCAGTGCAGCCGCCTCTTTCACGGTGCGGCCTTCCTGGTCGATCAGCTCGCGGGCGTGCGCG
ATCTGTGCCGGGGTGAGGGTAGGGCGGGGGCCAAACTTCACGCCTCGGGCCTTGGCGGCCTCGCGCCCGC
TCCGGGTGCGGTCGATGATTAGGGAACGCTCGAACTCGGCAATGCCGGCGAACACGGTCAACACCATGCG
GCCGGCCGGCGTGGTGGTGTCGGCCCACGGCTCTGCCAGGCTACGCAGGCCCGCGCCGGCCTCCTGGATG
CGCTCGGCAATGTCCAGTAGGTCGCGGGTGCTGCGGGCCAGGCGGTCTAGCCTGGTCACTGTCACAACGT
CGCCAGGGCGTAGGTGGTCAAGCATCCTGGCCAGCTCCGGGCGGTCGCGCCTGGTGCCGGTGATCTTCTC
GGAAAACAGCTTGGTGCAGCCGGCCGCGTGCAGTTCGGCCCGTTGGTTGGTCAAGTCCTGGTCGTCGGTG
CTGACGCGGGCATAGCCCAGCAGGCCAGCGGCGGCGCTCTTGTTCATGGCGTAATGTCTCCGGTTCTAGT
CGCAAGTATTCTACTTTATGCGACTAAAACACGCGACAAGAAAACGCCAGGAAAAGGGCAGGGCGGCAGC
CTGTCGCGTAACTTAGGACTTGTGCGACATGTCGTTTTCAGAAGACGGCTGCACTGAACGTCAGAAGCCG
ACTGCACTATAGCAGCGGAGGGGTTGGATCAAAGTACTTTGATCCCGAGGGGAACCCTGTGGTTGGCATG
CACATACAAATGGACGAACGGATAAACCT
Features (pLannotate 1.2.2; 27 found; start..end, strand, type, name):
     54..78      -  misc_feature   RB T-DNA repeat: right border repeat from nopaline C58 T-DNA
    144..298     -  CDS            lacZα (fragment): LacZα fragment of β-galactosidase; lacZ fragment
   2057..2181    +  protein_bind   attR1: mutant version of attR; recombination site for the Gateway® LR reaction LR Clonase™
   2218..2248    +  promoter       lac UV5 promoter: E. coli lac promoter with an "up" mutation
   2273..2301    +  promoter       cat promoter (fragment): promoter of the E. coli cat gene encoding chloramphenicol acetyltransferase
   2302..2961    +  CDS            CmR: chloramphenicol acetyltransferase; cat; confers resistance to chloramphenicol
   3140..3298    +  CDS            ccdA (fragment): CCDA_ECO57 - Also known as H, letA. Experimental evidence at protein level: Swiss-Prot protein existence level 1. Antitoxin component of a type II toxin-antitoxin (TA) system which inhibits the post-segregational killing (PSK) of plasmid-free cells, also referred to as a plasmid addiction system. Binds to and blocks the activity of CcdB; will also remove bound CcdB protein from the CcdB-GyrA complex by forming a CcdA-CcdB complex, a process termed rejuvenation. Functions as a transcriptional corepressor for the ccdAB operon, repression also requires CcdB (By similarity). From Escherichia coli
   3303..3605    +  CDS            ccdB: CCDB_ECOLI - Also known as G, letB, letD. Experimental evidence at protein level: Swiss-Prot protein existence level 1. Toxic component of a type II toxin-antitoxin (TA) system, functioning in plasmid maintainence. Responsible for the post- segregational killing (PSK) of plasmid-free cells, also referred to as a plasmid addiction system. Half-life of over 2 hours. Cell killing by CcdB is accompanied by filamentation, defects in chromosome and plasmid segregation, defects in cell division, formation of anucleate cells, decreased DNA synthesis and plasmid loss. Interferes with the activity of DN
   3649..3773    -  protein_bind   attR2: mutant version of attR; recombination site for the Gateway® LR reaction LR Clonase™
   3844..4096    +  terminator     NOS terminator: nopaline synthase terminator and poly(A) signal
   4152..4174    -  protein_bind   lac operator (fragment): The lac repressor binds to the lac operator to inhibit transcription in E. coli. This inhibition can be relieved by adding lactose or isopropyl-β-D-thiogalactopyranoside (IPTG). lac repressor encoded by lacI
   4178..4208    -  promoter       lac promoter: promoter for the E. coli lac operon
   4223..4244    -  protein_bind   CAP binding site: CAP binding activates transcription in the presence of cAMP. E. coli catabolite activator protein
   4329..4503    -  polyA_signal   CaMV poly(A) signal: cauliflower mosaic virus polyadenylation signal
   4560..5352    -  CDS            NeoR/KanR (fragment): aminoglycoside phosphotransferase from Tn5; aph(3')-II (or nptII); confers resistance to neomycin, kanamycin, and G418 (Geneticin®)
   5420..6096    -  promoter       CaMV 35S promoter (enhanced): cauliflower mosaic virus 35S promoter with a duplicated enhancer region
   6291..6315    -  misc_feature   LB T-DNA repeat: left border repeat from nopaline C58 T-DNA
   6574..6597    +  promoter       Pc promoter (fragment): intI1 (promoter lies within the coding sequence); class 1 integron promoter
   6773..6829    +  CDS            GmR (fragment): gentamycin acetyltransferase; aacC1; confers resistance to gentamycin
   6840..7627    +  CDS            SmR (fragment): aminoglycoside adenylyltransferase (Murphy, 1985); aadA; confers resistance to spectinomycin and streptomycin
   7873..8461    +  rep_origin     ori: high-copy-number ColE1/pMB1/pBR322/pUC origin of replication
   8647..8787    -  misc_feature   bom: basis of mobility region from pBR322
   8889..8928    -  CDS            rop (fragment): Rop protein, which maintains plasmids at low copy number; rop
   9131..9325    -  rep_origin     pVS1 oriV: origin of replication for the Pseudomonas plasmid pVS1 (Heeb et al., 2000)
   9391..10464   -  CDS            pVS1 RepA: replication protein from the Pseudomonas plasmid pVS1 (Heeb et al., 2000)
  10893..11522   -  CDS            pVS1 StaA: stability protein from the Pseudomonas plasmid pVS1 (Heeb et al., 2000)
  12082..12483   -  CDS            Y4CG_SINFN (fragment): Protein inferred from homology: Swiss-Prot protein existence level 3. From Sinorhizobium fredii (strain NBRC 101917 / NGR234).
