[The description below was written by a language model from this plasmid's Addgene catalogue record and pLannotate feature annotations shown in this document.]
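Description:
pMpGWB418 is an empty Gateway destination binary vector for Agrobacterium-mediated plant transformation, built on the pMpGWB400 backbone and designed mainly for the liverwort Marchantia polymorpha, though it is also described as usable in other plants. The full sequence is 12,769 bp. Outside the T-DNA, it carries a ColE1/pBR322-type origin with a bom site for high-copy replication in E. coli. The pVS1 oriV, RepA and StaA functions provide replication and stable maintenance in Agrobacterium. An aadA gene confers spectinomycin resistance in bacteria. The unrecombined vector also carries chloramphenicol resistance within the Gateway cassette and must be grown in a ccdB-tolerant strain such as DB3.1.

Between the nopaline-type right and left T-DNA borders lie two units. The first is the expression cassette. According to the catalogue entry, the constitutive MpEF1alpha promoter sits upstream of the attR1–CmR–ccdB–attR2 Gateway cassette. The pLannotate table does not annotate this promoter, but it leaves an unannotated stretch before attR1 where it would fit. Downstream of attR2 is the coding sequence for SRDX, a modified EAR-motif repression domain that is likewise unannotated, followed by the NOS terminator. An LR reaction with an entry clone replaces the CmR/ccdB counterselection cassette with the gene of interest and fuses SRDX to its C terminus. The second unit is the plant selection marker, an nptII gene driven by an enhanced CaMV 35S promoter with a CaMV poly(A) signal, which allows selection with G418.

The SRDX fusion converts a transcription factor into a dominant chimeric repressor. The vector is therefore suited to loss-of-function-like analysis of transcription factors that are constitutively expressed in transgenic plants.
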