Addgene plasmid #68683: pMpGWB418
Purpose: (Empty Backbone) Gateway binary vector designed for transgenic research with Marchantia polymorpha as well as other plants
Depositing lab: Takayuki Kohchi. Depositing organization: Kyoto University, Graduate School of Biostudies. Publication: Development of Gateway Binary Vector Series with Four Different Selection Markers for the Liverwort Marchantia polymorpha. Ishizaki K, Nishihama R, Ueda M, Inoue K, Ishida S, Nishimura Y, Shikanai T, Kohchi T. PLoS One. 2015 Sep 25;10(9):e0138876. doi: 10.1371/journal.pone.0138876. eCollection 2015. PONE-D-15-25288 PubMed 26406247.
Backbone
  Vector backbone: pMpGWB400
  Backbone manufacturer: Kohchi Lab., Kyoto University
  Backbone size (bp): 9287
  Modifications to backbone: MpEF1alpha promoter and coding sequence for the modified EAR motif plant-specific repression domain showing strong repression activity (SRDX) are cloned upstream and downstream of the Gateway cassette, respectively.
  Vector type: Plant Expression
  Promoter: MpEF1alpha promoter
  Selectable markers: Neomycin (select with G418)
  Tag / fusion protein: Modified EAR motif plant-specific repression domain showing strong repression activity (SRDX) (C terminal on insert)
Growth in bacteria
  Bacterial resistance: Chloramphenicol and Spectinomycin, 25 & 50 μg/mL
  Growth temperature: 37°C
  Growth strain: DB3.1
  Copy number: High Copy
Gene/Insert
  Cloning method: Gateway Cloning
Resource information
  A portion of this plasmid was derived from a plasmid made by: The Gateway cassette was provided by Tsuyoshi Nakagawa at Shimane University, Japan.
Terms and licenses: Academic/Nonprofit Terms; Industry Terms: Not Available to Industry
How to cite: pMpGWB418 was a gift from Takayuki Kohchi (Addgene plasmid # 68683 ; http://n2t.net/addgene:68683 ; RRID:Addgene_68683)
