>Addgene plasmid #68683 | pMpGWB418 | addgene partial sequence | sequence record 129822 | GW-5 5'-AATCTCGCCGGATCCTAACT-3'
GCCTGGGGTGCCTAATGCGGCCCCTCGAGGGGCCGCCATAGTGACTGGATATGTTGTGTTTTACAGTATT
ATGTAGTCTGTTTTTTATGCANAATCTAATTTAATATATTGATATTTATATCATTTTACGTTTCTCGTTC
AGCTTTTTTGTACAAACTTGTTGATAACTCTAGTCAACCTTTCTGCAGGCACATCAATACTGTTGAGGCA
ACACCCATAGAAGCACGGAACCAAGGAGCACCGACGTCCATAGCACACAGCCAACCTCGCTGACCTTCGA
CTCCTCTTCAAGTCAAGGATAGACAAATCTATCATGCAGGAAACTTACGAGGCACCTCCGCACCA
