>Addgene plasmid #68683 | pMpGWB418 | addgene partial sequence | sequence record 135308 | GW-3 5'-GCATGATGACCACCGATATG-3'
AGTGGCTGATCTCAGCCACCGCGAAAATGACATCAAAAACGCCATTAACCTGATGTTCTGGGGAATATAA
ATGTCAGGCTCCCTTATACACAGCCAGTCTGCAGGTCGACCATAGTGACTGGATATGTTGTGTTTTACAG
TATTATGTAGTCTGTTTTTTATGCAAAATCTAATTTAATATATTGATATTTATATCATTTTACGTTTCTC
GTTCAGCTTTCTTGTACAAAGTGGTTGATAACAGCTTGGATTTGGATTTGGAGTTGCGCTTGGGATTCGC
CTAGGCTTAGAGCTCGAATTTCCCCGATCGTTCAAACATTTGGCAATAAAGTTTCTTAAGATTGAATCCT
GTTGCCGGTCTTGCGATGATTATCATATAATTTCTGTTGAATTACGTTAAGCATGTAATAATTAACATGT
AATGCATGACGTTATTTATGAGATGGGTTTTTATGATTAGAGTCCCGCAATTATACATTTAATACGCGAT
AGAAAACAAAATATAGCGCGCAAACTAGGATAAATTATCGCGCGCGGTGTCATCTATGTTACTAGATCGG
GAATTG
